Addgene plasmid #147801: pT7-EGFP-C1-HsDCP1a-Q18AH19A_V
Purpose: Mammalian Expression of HsDCP1a-Q18AH19A
Depositing lab: Elisa Izaurralde. Depositing organization: Max Planck Institute for Developmental Biology. Publication: The activation of the decapping enzyme DCP2 by DCP1 occurs on the EDC4 scaffold and involves a conserved loop in DCP1. Chang CT, Bercovich N, Loh B, Jonas S, Izaurralde E. Nucleic Acids Res. 2014 Apr;42(8):5217-33. doi: 10.1093/nar/gku129. Epub 2014 Feb 8. PubMed 24510189.
Backbone
  Vector backbone: Unknown
  Vector type: Mammalian Expression
Growth in bacteria
  Bacterial resistance: Kanamycin, 50 μg/mL
  Growth temperature: 37°C
  Growth strain: DH5alpha
  Copy number: High Copy
Gene/Insert
  Gene/Insert name: HsDCP1a-Q18AH19A
  Species: H. sapiens (human)
  Mutation: two silent mutations T237C and T1716G compared to the sequence given by NCBI AY146651.1.
  Entrez Gene: DCP1A (a.k.a. HSA275986, Nbla00360, SMAD4IP1, SMIF)
  Cloning method: Unknown
Terms and licenses: Academic/Nonprofit Terms; Industry Terms: Not Available to Industry
Depositor comments: Plasmids from this collection were made available to the research community and donated after the lab closed. Please note that the sequence provided by the depositing laboratory may be theoretical/predicted or based on Sanger sequencing results. There may be discrepancies between sequencing results obtained by Addgene and the depositor sequence. If an Addgene verified sequence is not available, please contact before placing your order to request that our lab fully sequence the plasmid.
How to cite: pT7-EGFP-C1-HsDCP1a-Q18AH19A_V was a gift from Elisa Izaurralde (Addgene plasmid # 147801 ; http://n2t.net/addgene:147801 ; RRID:Addgene_147801)
