[The description below was written by a language model from this plasmid's Addgene catalogue record and pLannotate feature annotations shown in this document.]
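Description:
pT7-EGFP-C1-HsDCP1a-Q18AH19A_V is a 6.5 kb mammalian expression plasmid encoding human DCP1a, the decapping activator that works with the DCP2 enzyme in mRNA turnover, as an N-terminal EGFP fusion. The catalogue lists the backbone as unknown, but the name and feature layout are consistent with an EGFP-C1-type vector into which a T7 promoter has been added. The CMV immediate early enhancer and promoter drive transcription in mammalian cells, and the T7 promoter sits just upstream of the EGFP coding sequence, so it could also support transcription by T7 RNA polymerase. EGFP is followed closely by the DCP1A open reading frame, a remnant of the multiple cloning site, and the SV40 polyadenylation signal. As the name indicates, the insert carries the Q18A and H19A substitutions. The record also notes two silent nucleotide changes relative to the NCBI reference sequence.

The plasmid is propagated in E. coli at high copy from a ColE1/pUC-type origin, and an f1 origin is also present. A single NeoR/KanR (Tn5 aminoglycoside phosphotransferase) gene serves both hosts: a bacterial bla-type promoter provides kanamycin resistance in bacteria, while the SV40 early promoter and HSV TK polyadenylation signal allow G418 selection in mammalian cells. The short annotated fragments (HIV-1 LTR, SV40 large T antigen, ble, bGH polyadenylation signal) are probably just backbone sequence similarities rather than functional elements.

The associated publication concerns the activation of DCP2 by DCP1 on the EDC4 scaffold and a conserved loop in DCP1, so this mutant was presumably used to test DCP1a function in human cells, with EGFP serving as a fluorescent tag. The depositor sequence may be theoretical rather than fully verified.
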