Features (pLannotate 1.2.2; 17 found; start..end, strand, type, name):
     61..364     +  enhancer       CMV enhancer: human cytomegalovirus immediate early enhancer
    365..568     +  promoter       CMV promoter: human cytomegalovirus (CMV) immediate early promoter
    564..597     +  LTR            5' LTR (truncated) (fragment): truncated 5' long terminal repeat (LTR) from HIV-1
    613..631     +  promoter       T7 promoter: promoter for bacteriophage T7 RNA polymerase
    665..1381    +  CDS            EGFP: EGFP is a basic (constitutively fluorescent) green fluorescent protein published in 1996, derived from Aequorea victoria. It is reported to be a rapidly-maturing weak dimer with moderate acid sensitivity.
   1397..3142    +  CDS            DCP1A: DCP1A_HUMAN - Also known as SMIF. Experimental evidence at protein level: Swiss-Prot protein existence level 1. Necessary for the degradation of mRNAs, both in normal mRNA turnover and in nonsense-mediated mRNA decay. Removes the 7-methyl guanine cap structure from mRNA molecules, yielding a 5'-phosphorylated mRNA fragment and 7m-GDP. Contributes to the transactivation of target genes after stimulation by TGFB1. From Homo sapiens (Human).
   3146..3182    +  misc_feature   MCS (fragment): multiple cloning site
   3199..3283    +  CDS            large T antigen (fragment): large T antigen from SV40 (simian virus 40)
   3306..3427    +  polyA_signal   SV40 poly(A) signal: SV40 polyadenylation signal
   3461..3889    -  rep_origin     f1 ori (sequence partly withheld): f1 bacteriophage origin of replication; arrow indicates direction of (+) strand synthesis
   3916..4020    +  promoter       AmpR promoter: bla
   4022..4379    +  promoter       SV40 promoter: SV40 enhancer and early promoter
   4414..5208    +  CDS            NeoR/KanR: aminoglycoside phosphotransferase from Tn5; aph(3')-II (or nptII); confers resistance to neomycin, kanamycin, and G418 (Geneticin®)
   5229..5381    +  CDS            ble (fragment): BLE_KLEPN - Experimental evidence at protein level: Swiss-Prot protein existence level 1. Binding protein with a strong affinity to the bleomycin family of antibiotics. Binds to CL990; an antimitotic-antibiotic compound. From Klebsiella pneumoniae.
   5440..5487    +  polyA_signal   HSV TK poly(A) signal: herpes simplex virus thymidine kinase polyadenylation signal (Cole and Stacy, 1985)
   5578..5594    -  polyA_signal   bGH poly(A) signal (fragment): bovine growth hormone polyadenylation signal
   5816..6404    +  rep_origin     ori: high-copy-number ColE1/pMB1/pBR322/pUC origin of replication
>Addgene plasmid #147801 | pT7-EGFP-C1-HsDCP1a-Q18AH19A_V | depositor full sequence | sequence record 290248 | Full Sequence
TAGTTATTAATAGTAATCAATTACGGGGTCATTAGTTCATAGCCCATATATGGAGTTCCGCGTTACATAA
CTTACGGTAAATGGCCCGCCTGGCTGACCGCCCAACGACCCCCGCCCATTGACGTCAATAATGACGTATG
TTCCCATAGTAACGCCAATAGGGACTTTCCATTGACGTCAATGGGTGGAGTATTTACGGTAAACTGCCCA
CTTGGCAGTACATCAAGTGTATCATATGCCAAGTACGCCCCCTATTGACGTCAATGACGGTAAATGGCCC
GCCTGGCATTATGCCCAGTACATGACCTTATGGGACTTTCCTACTTGGCAGTACATCTACGTATTAGTCA
TCGCTATTACCATGGTGATGCGGTTTTGGCAGTACATCAATGGGCGTGGATAGCGGTTTGACTCACGGGG
ATTTCCAAGTCTCCACCCCATTGACGTCAATGGGAGTTTGTTTTGGCACCAAAATCAACGGGACTTTCCA
AAATGTCGTAACAACTCCGCCCCATTGACGCAAATGGGCGGTAGGCGTGTACGGTGGGAGGTCTATATAA
GCAGAGCTCTCTGGCTAACTAGAGAACCCACTGCTTACTGGCTTATCGAAATTAATACGACTCACTATAG
GGAGACCCAAGCTCTAGCGCTACCGGTCGCCACCATGGTGAGCAAGGGCGAGGAGCTGTTCACCGGGGTG
GTGCCCATCCTGGTCGAGCTGGACGGCGACGTAAACGGCCACAAGTTCAGCGTGTCCGGCGAGGGCGAGG
GCGATGCCACCTACGGCAAGCTGACCCTGAAGTTCATCTGCACCACCGGCAAGCTGCCCGTGCCCTGGCC
CACCCTCGTGACCACCCTGACCTACGGCGTGCAGTGCTTCAGCCGCTACCCCGACCACATGAAGCAGCAC
GACTTCTTCAAGTCCGCCATGCCCGAAGGCTACGTCCAGGAGCGCACCATCTTCTTCAAGGACGACGGCA
ACTACAAGACCCGCGCCGAGGTGAAGTTCGAGGGCGACACCCTGGTGAACCGCATCGAGCTGAAGGGCAT
CGACTTCAAGGAGGACGGCAACATCCTGGGGCACAAGCTGGAGTACAACTACAACAGCCACAACGTCTAT
ATCATGGCCGACAAGCAGAAGAACGGCATCAAGGTGAACTTCAAGATCCGCCACAACATCGAGGACGGCA
GCGTGCAGCTCGCCGACCACTACCAGCAGAACACCCCCATCGGCGACGGCCCCGTGCTGCTGCCCGACAA
CCACTACCTGAGCACCCAGTCCGCCCTGAGCAAAGACCCCAACGAGAAGCGCGATCACATGGTCCTGCTG
GAGTTCGTGACCGCCGCCGGGATCACTCTCGGCATGGACGAGCTGTACAAGTCCGGACTCAGATCAATGG
AGGCGCTGAGTCGAGCTGGGCAGGAGATGAGCCTAGCGGCCCTGAAGGCAGCCGACCCCTATATCACCAG
CATCGCAGACCTCACGGGCCAGGTCGCTCTGTACACCTTCTGCCCCAAGGCCAACCAGTGGGAGAAGACT
GATATAGAAGGGACCTTATTCGTATATCGAAGGTCAGCTTCCCCTTACCATGGTTTTACCATTGTGAATC
GACTAAATATGCACAATCTAGTCGAACCAGTGAATAAAGATTTGGAATTTCAGCTCCATGAACCATTTCT
TCTGTATAGAAATGCAAGCTTGTCGATATATAGTATCTGGTTTTATGACAAGAATGACTGTCACCGCATA
GCAAAACTCATGGCTGATGTGGTAGAAGAGGAGACACGGCGATCCCAGCAAGCTGCTCGGGACAAACAGA
GTCCCAGCCAGGCCAATGGCTGCAGCGACCACAGGCCCATCGACATCCTGGAGATGCTGAGCAGAGCCAA
GGATGAGTATGAGAGGAATCAGATGGGTGACTCAAATATCTCCAGCCCTGGGTTACAGCCAAGCACTCAG
CTCTCCAATCTGGGAAGCACCGAGACTCTAGAAGAAATGCCCTCCGGGTCACAGGATAAGTCTGCTCCAT
CTGGACACAAGCATCTGACGGTAGAAGAGTTATTTGGAACCTCTTTGCCAAAGGAACAACCAGCAGTTGT
GGGTCTGGATTCAGAAGAAATGGAGAGGTTGCCAGGAGATGCCTCCCAGAAAGAGCCCAATTCATTCCTA
CCATTTCCCTTTGAGCAGTTAGGAGGAGCCCCTCAATCAGAAACCCTGGGTGTCCCTTCTGCTGCCCACC
ATTCAGTCCAGCCTGAAATCACCACCCCGGTGCTAATCACTCCAGCCTCCATCACACAGTCCAATGAAAA
GCATGCTCCAACCTACACAATCCCGTTGAGCCCTGTTCTCAGTCCCACTCTGCCAGCTGAAGCTCCTACT
GCACAGGTTCCCCCCAGCTTACCTCGAAACAGCACCATGATGCAGGCAGTGAAGACCACGCCTAGACAGA
GGTCTCCACTCCTGAACCAGCCAGTCCCTGAGCTAAGCCATGCCAGTCTGATTGCCAACCAGAGCCCCTT
CAGGGCCCCATTGAACGTGACGAACACAGCTGGCACATCCCTCCCAAGCGTTGATCTTCTCCAGAAACTC
AGGTTGACCCCACAGCATGACCAAATACAGACACAACCACTTGGGAAAGGTGCAATGGTAGCCAGCTTTT
CTCCGGCAGCTGGTCAGCTAGCCACACCTGAGAGCTTCATAGAGCCTCCCTCTAAGACAGCAGCAGCAAG
AGTGGCGGCCTCAGCCTCCCTGAGCAACATGGTGCTTGCTCCCCTTCAGTCTATGCAGCAGAACCAGGAT
CCTGAAGTATTTGTGCAGCCTAAGGTGTTATCCAGTGCCATCCCGGTTGCAGGCGCCCCACTGGTTACTG
CAACGACCACTGCAGTGTCTTCAGTCCTGCTGGCCCCAAGTGTTTTCCAGCAGACAGTTACAAGATCTTC
GGACCTTGAGAGGAAAGCCAGCTCCCCTTCTCCTCTAACTATTGGAACGCCAGAAAGTCAGAGAAAGCCT
TCCATTATTCTCAGCAAGTCTCAGCTCCAGGATACATTAATACATCTAATAAAGAATGATTCCAGCTTCC
TCAGTACACTTCATGAAGTCTACTTGCAGGTGCTGACCAAGAACAAAGACAACCACAACCTATGAGAATT
CTGCAGTCGACGGTACCGCGGGCCCGGGATCCACCGGATCTAGATAACTGATCATAATCAGCCATACCAC
ATTTGTAGAGGTTTTACTTGCTTTAAAAAACCTCCCACACCTCCCCCTGAACCTGAAACATAAAATGAAT
GCAATTGTTGTTGTTAACTTGTTTATTGCAGCTTATAATGGTTACAAATAAAGCAATAGCATCACAAATT
TCACAAATAAAGCATTTTTTTCACTGCATTCTAGTTGTGGTTTGTCCAAACTCATCAATGTATCTTAACG
CGTAAATTGTAAGCGTTAATATTTTGTTAAAATTCGCGTTAAATTTTTGTTAAATCAGCTCATTTTTTAA
CCAATAGGCCGAAATCGGCAAAATCCCTTATAAATCAAAAGAATAGACCGAGATAGGGT
[37 nt withheld, positions 3560-3596]
AAAGAACGTGGACTCCAACGTCAAAGG
[49 nt withheld, positions 3624-3672]
T
[91 nt withheld, positions 3674-3764]
G
[124 nt withheld, positions 3766-3889]
CAGGTGGCACTTTTCGGGGAAATGTGCGCGGAACCCCTATTTGTTTATTTTTCTAAATACATTCAAATAT
GTATCCGCTCATGAGACAATAACCCTGATAAATGCTTCAATAATATTGAAAAAGGAAGAGTCCTGAGGCG
GAAAGAACCAGCTGTGGAATGTGTGTCAGTTAGGGTGTGGAAAGTCCCCAGGCTCCCCAGCAGGCAGAAG
TATGCAAAGCATGCATCTCAATTAGTCAGCAACCAGGTGTGGAAAGTCCCCAGGCTCCCCAGCAGGCAGA
AGTATGCAAAGCATGCATCTCAATTAGTCAGCAACCATAGTCCCGCCCCTAACTCCGCCCATCCCGCCCC
TAACTCCGCCCAGTTCCGCCCATTCTCCGCCCCATGGCTGACTAATTTTTTTTATTTATGCAGAGGCCGA
GGCCGCCTCGGCCTCTGAGCTATTCCAGAAGTAGTGAGGAGGCTTTTTTGGAGGCCTAGGCTTTTGCAAA
GATCGATCAAGAGACAGGATGAGGATCGTTTCGCATGATTGAACAAGATGGATTGCACGCAGGTTCTCCG
GCCGCTTGGGTGGAGAGGCTATTCGGCTATGACTGGGCACAACAGACAATCGGCTGCTCTGATGCCGCCG
TGTTCCGGCTGTCAGCGCAGGGGCGCCCGGTTCTTTTTGTCAAGACCGACCTGTCCGGTGCCCTGAATGA
ACTGCAAGACGAGGCAGCGCGGCTATCGTGGCTGGCCACGACGGGCGTTCCTTGCGCAGCTGTGCTCGAC
GTTGTCACTGAAGCGGGAAGGGACTGGCTGCTATTGGGCGAAGTGCCGGGGCAGGATCTCCTGTCATCTC
ACCTTGCTCCTGCCGAGAAAGTATCCATCATGGCTGATGCAATGCGGCGGCTGCATACGCTTGATCCGGC
TACCTGCCCATTCGACCACCAAGCGAAACATCGCATCGAGCGAGCACGTACTCGGATGGAAGCCGGTCTT
GTCGATCAGGATGATCTGGACGAAGAGCATCAGGGGCTCGCGCCAGCCGAACTGTTCGCCAGGCTCAAGG
CGAGCATGCCCGACGGCGAGGATCTCGTCGTGACCCATGGCGATGCCTGCTTGCCGAATATCATGGTGGA
AAATGGCCGCTTTTCTGGATTCATCGACTGTGGCCGGCTGGGTGTGGCGGACCGCTATCAGGACATAGCG
TTGGCTACCCGTGATATTGCTGAAGAGCTTGGCGGCGAATGGGCTGACCGCTTCCTCGTGCTTTACGGTA
TCGCCGCTCCCGATTCGCAGCGCATCGCCTTCTATCGCCTTCTTGACGAGTTCTTCTGAGCGGGACTCTG
GGGTTCGAAATGACCGACCAAGCGACGCCCAACCTGCCATCACGAGATTTCGATTCCACCGCCGCCTTCT
ATGAAAGGTTGGGCTTCGGAATCGTTTTCCGGGACGCCGGCTGGATGATCCTCCAGCGCGGGGATCTCAT
GCTGGAGTTCTTCGCCCACCCTAGGGGGAGGCTAACTGAAACACGGAAGGAGACAATACCGGAAGGAACC
CGCGCTATGACGGCAATAAAAAGACAGAATAAAACGCACGGTGTTGGGTCGTTTGTTCATAAACGCGGGG
TTCGGTCCCAGGGCTGGCACTCTGTCGATACCCCACCGAGACCCCATTGGGGCCAATACGCCCGCGTTTC
TTCCTTTTCCCCACCCCACCCCCCAAGTTCGGGTGAAGGCCCAGGGCTCGCAGCCAACGTCGGGGCGGCA
GGCCCTGCCATAGCCTCAGGTTACTCATATATACTTTAGATTGATTTAAAACTTCATTTTTAATTTAAAA
GGATCTAGGTGAAGATCCTTTTTGATAATCTCATGACCAAAATCCCTTAACGTGAGTTTTCGTTCCACTG
AGCGTCAGACCCCGTAGAAAAGATCAAAGGATCTTCTTGAGATCCTTTTTTTCTGCGCGTAATCTGCTGC
TTGCAAACAAAAAAACCACCGCTACCAGCGGTGGTTTGTTTGCCGGATCAAGAGCTACCAACTCTTTTTC
CGAAGGTAACTGGCTTCAGCAGAGCGCAGATACCAAATACTGTCCTTCTAGTGTAGCCGTAGTTAGGCCA
CCACTTCAAGAACTCTGTAGCACCGCCTACATACCTCGCTCTGCTAATCCTGTTACCAGTGGCTGCTGCC
AGTGGCGATAAGTCGTGTCTTACCGGGTTGGACTCAAGACGATAGTTACCGGATAAGGCGCAGCGGTCGG
GCTGAACGGGGGGTTCGTGCACACAGCCCAGCTTGGAGCGAACGACCTACACCGAACTGAGATACCTACA
GCGTGAGCTATGAGAAAGCGCCACGCTTCCCGAAGGGAGAAAGGCGGACAGGTATCCGGTAAGCGGCAGG
GTCGGAACAGGAGAGCGCACGAGGGAGCTTCCAGGGGGAAACGCCTGGTATCTTTATAGTCCTGTCGGGT
TTCGCCACCTCTGACTTGAGCGTCGATTTTTGTGATGCTCGTCAGGGGGGCGGAGCCTATGGAAAAACGC
CAGCAACGCGGCCTTTTTACGGTTCCTGGCCTTTTGCTGGCCTTTTGCTCACATGTTCTTTCCTGCGTTA
TCCCCTGATTCTGTGGATAACCGTATTACCGCCATGCAT
